Addgene plasmid #203264: B*27:12:01
Purpose: Overexpress HLA allele
Depositing lab: Derin Keskin & Catherine Wu. Depositing organization: Dana-Farber Cancer Institute. Publication: A large peptidome dataset improves HLA class I epitope prediction across most of the human population. Sarkizova S, Klaeger S, Le PM, Li LW, Oliveira G, Keshishian H, Hartigan CR, Zhang W, Braun DA, Ligon KL, Bachireddy P, Zervantonakis IK, Rosenbluth JM, Ouspenskaia T, Law T, Justesen S, Stevens J, Lane WJ, Eisenhaure T, Lan Zhang G, Clauser KR, Hacohen N, Carr SA, Wu CJ, Keskin DB. Nat Biotechnol. 2020 Feb;38(2):199-209. doi: 10.1038/s41587-019-0322-9. Epub 2019 Dec 16. PubMed 31844290.
Backbone
  Vector backbone: pcDNA-3
  Vector type: Mammalian Expression
Growth in bacteria
  Bacterial resistance: Ampicillin, 100 μg/mL
  Growth temperature: 37°C
  Growth strain: NEB Stable
  Copy number: High Copy
Gene/Insert
  Gene/Insert name: B*27:12:01
  Species: H. sapiens (human)
  Entrez Gene: HLA-B (a.k.a. AS, B-4901, HLAB)
  Cloning method: Restriction Enzyme; 5′ cloning site BamHI (unknown if destroyed); 3′ cloning site EcoRI (unknown if destroyed)
  Sequencing primers: 5′ unknown
Terms and licenses: Academic/Nonprofit Terms; Industry Terms: Not Available to Industry
Depositor comments: Shortname from TIGL: K59
How to cite: B*27:12:01 was a gift from Derin Keskin & Catherine Wu (Addgene plasmid # 203264 ; http://n2t.net/addgene:203264 ; RRID:Addgene_203264)
