[The description below was written by a language model from this plasmid's Addgene catalogue record and pLannotate feature annotations shown in this document.]
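Description:
B*27:12:01 is a mammalian expression plasmid built on the pcDNA-3 backbone that carries the coding sequence of a single human HLA class I allele, HLA-B*27:12:01, cloned between BamHI and EcoRI sites. The sequenced record is about 6.5 kb. It is maintained in E. coli as a high-copy plasmid through a ColE1/pUC-type origin and selected with ampicillin via the β-lactamase gene under its own promoter. An f1 phage origin is also present, and short remnants of lac regulatory sequences, a pBR322 bom fragment and a ble fragment are backbone leftovers with no evident role in the construct's function.

The HLA-B open reading frame (roughly 1.1 kb, consistent with a full-length heavy chain) sits downstream of the human cytomegalovirus immediate-early enhancer and promoter, which drive strong constitutive transcription in mammalian cells, and is followed by the bovine growth hormone polyadenylation signal. A T7 promoter lies just upstream of the insert and can serve for in vitro transcription or as a sequencing primer site. No epitope tag or reporter is annotated. The automated annotation's mention of another HLA-B allele is generic database text for the HLA-B protein entry rather than a description of this insert, and the small "HIV-1 LTR" hit at the CMV promoter junction is likely a short sequence-similarity match. A second cassette, in which the SV40 early promoter drives the neomycin phosphotransferase gene with an SV40 poly(A) signal, allows G418 selection of stably transfected cells.

The stated purpose is overexpression of this HLA allele. The associated publication concerns a large HLA class I peptidome dataset for improving epitope prediction, which suggests use in cells expressing one defined allele for profiling its bound peptides.
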