Features (pLannotate 1.2.2; 20 found; start..end, strand, type, name):
     28..80      -  misc_feature   bom (fragment): basis of mobility region from pBR322
    235..614     +  enhancer       CMV enhancer: human cytomegalovirus immediate early enhancer
    615..818     +  promoter       CMV promoter: human cytomegalovirus (CMV) immediate early promoter
    814..847     +  LTR            5' LTR (truncated) (fragment): truncated 5' long terminal repeat (LTR) from HIV-1
    863..881     +  promoter       T7 promoter: promoter for bacteriophage T7 RNA polymerase
    935..2020    +  CDS            HLA-B: HLAB_HUMAN - Also known as HLAB. Experimental evidence at protein level: Swiss-Prot protein existence level 1. Allele B*67:01: Displays peptides sharing a common signature motif, namely a Pro residue at position 2 and Leu anchor residue at the C-terminus. From Homo sapiens (Human).
   2100..2324    +  polyA_signal   bGH poly(A) signal: bovine growth hormone polyadenylation signal
   2328..2349    +  promoter       SV40 promoter (fragment): SV40 enhancer and early promoter
   2370..2798    +  rep_origin     f1 ori (sequence partly withheld): f1 bacteriophage origin of replication; arrow indicates direction of (+) strand synthesis
   2812..3141    +  promoter       SV40 promoter: SV40 enhancer and early promoter
   3208..3999    +  CDS            neo: KKA2_KLEPN - Also known as kan, nptII. Experimental evidence at protein level: Swiss-Prot protein existence level 1. Resistance to kanamycin, neomycin, paromomycin, ribostamycin, butirosin and gentamicin B. From Klebsiella pneumoniae.
   4023..4181    +  CDS            ble (fragment): BLE_KLEPN - Experimental evidence at protein level: Swiss-Prot protein existence level 1. Binding protein with a strong affinity to the bleomycin family of antibiotics. Binds to CL990; an antimitotic-antibiotic compound. From Klebsiella pneumoniae.
   4176..4297    +  polyA_signal   SV40 poly(A) signal: SV40 polyadenylation signal
   4370..4386    -  protein_bind   lac operator: The lac repressor binds to the lac operator to inhibit transcription in E. coli. This inhibition can be relieved by adding lactose or isopropyl-β-D-thiogalactopyranoside (IPTG). lac repressor encoded by lacI
   4394..4424    -  promoter       lac promoter: promoter for the E. coli lac operon
   4439..4460    -  protein_bind   CAP binding site: CAP binding activates transcription in the presence of cAMP. E. coli catabolite activator protein
   4473..4565    -  CDS            lacI (fragment): lac repressor; lacI; The lac repressor binds to the lac operator to inhibit transcription in E. coli. This inhibition can be relieved by adding lactose or isopropyl-β-D-thiogalactopyranoside (IPTG).
   4748..5336    -  rep_origin     ori: high-copy-number ColE1/pMB1/pBR322/pUC origin of replication
   5507..6367    -  CDS            AmpR: β-lactamase; bla; confers resistance to ampicillin, carbenicillin, and related antibiotics
   6368..6472    -  promoter       AmpR promoter: bla
>Addgene plasmid #203264 | B*27:12:01 | addgene full sequence | sequence record 399786 | Addgene NGS Result
GACGGATCGGGAGATCTCCCGATCCCCTATGGTGCACTCTCAGTACAATCTGCTCTGATGCCGCATAGTT
AAGCCAGTATCTGCTCCCTGCTTGTGTGTTGGAGGTCGCTGAGTAGTGCGCGAGCAAAATTTAAGCTACA
ACAAGGCAAGGCTTGACCGACAATTGCATGAAGAATCTGCTTAGGGTTAGGCGTTTTGCGCTGCTTCGCG
ATGTACGGGCCAGATATACGCGTTGACATTGATTATTGACTAGTTATTAATAGTAATCAATTACGGGGTC
ATTAGTTCATAGCCCATATATGGAGTTCCGCGTTACATAACTTACGGTAAATGGCCCGCCTGGCTGACCG
CCCAACGACCCCCGCCCATTGACGTCAATAATGACGTATGTTCCCATAGTAACGCCAATAGGGACTTTCC
ATTGACGTCAATGGGTGGAGTATTTACGGTAAACTGCCCACTTGGCAGTACATCAAGTGTATCATATGCC
AAGTACGCCCCCTATTGACGTCAATGACGGTAAATGGCCCGCCTGGCATTATGCCCAGTACATGACCTTA
TGGGACTTTCCTACTTGGCAGTACATCTACGTATTAGTCATCGCTATTACCATGGTGATGCGGTTTTGGC
AGTACATCAATGGGCGTGGATAGCGGTTTGACTCACGGGGATTTCCAAGTCTCCACCCCATTGACGTCAA
TGGGAGTTTGTTTTGGCACCAAAATCAACGGGACTTTCCAAAATGTCGTAACAACTCCGCCCCATTGACG
CAAATGGGCGGTAGGCGTGTACGGTGGGAGGTCTATATAAGCAGAGCTCTCTGGCTAACTAGAGAACCCA
CTGCTTACTGGCTTATCGAAATTAATACGACTCACTATAGGGAGACCCAAGCTGGCTAGCGTTTAAACTT
AAGCTTGGTACCGAGCTCGGATCCATGCGGGTCACGGCGCCCCGAACCCTCCTCCTGCTGCTCTGGGGGG
CAGTGGCCCTGACCGAGACCTGGGCTGGCTCCCACTCCATGAGGTATTTCCACACCTCCGTGTCCCGGCC
CGGCCGCGGGGAGCCCCGCTTCATCACCGTGGGCTACGTGGACGACACGCTGTTCGTGAGGTTCGACAGC
GACGCCGCGAGTCCGAGAGAGGAGCCGCGGGCGCCGTGGATAGAGCAGGAGGGGCCGGAGTATTGGGACC
GGGAGACACAGATCTGCAAGACCAACACACAGACTGACCGAGAGAGCCTGCGGAACCTGCGCGGCTACTA
CAACCAGAGCGAGGCCGGGTCTCACACCCTCCAGAATATGTATGGCTGCGACGTGGGGCCGGACGGGCGC
CTCCTCCGCGGGTACCACCAGGACGCCTACGACGGCAAGGATTACATCGCCCTGAACGAGGACCTGAGCT
CCTGGACCGCCGCGGACACGGCGGCTCAGATCACCCAGCGCAAGTGGGAGGCGGCCCGTGTGGCGGAGCA
GCTGAGAGCCTACCTGGAGGGCGAGTGCGTGGAGTGGCTCCGCAGATACCTGGAGAACGGGAAGGAGACG
CTGCAGCGCGCGGACCCCCCAAAGACACACGTGACCCACCACCCCATCTCTGACCATGAGGCCACCCTGA
GGTGCTGGGCCCTGGGCTTCTACCCTGCGGAGATCACACTGACCTGGCAGCGGGATGGCGAGGACCAAAC
TCAGGACACTGAGCTTGTGGAGACCAGACCAGCAGGAGATAGAACCTTCCAGAAGTGGGCAGCTGTGGTG
GTGCCTTCTGGAGAAGAGCAGAGATACACATGCCATGTACAGCATGAGGGGCTGCCGAAGCCCCTCACCC
TGAGATGGGAGCCGTCTTCCCAGTCCACCGTCCCCATCGTGGGCATTGTTGCTGGCCTGGCTGTCCTAGC
AGTTGTGGTCATCGGAGCTGTGGTCGCTGCTGTGATGTGTAGGAGGAAGAGCTCAGGTGGAAAAGGAGGG
AGCTACTCTCAGGCTGCGTGCAGCGACAGTGCCCAGGGCTCTGATGTGTCTCTCACAGCTTGAGAATTCT
GCAGATATCCAGCACAGTGGCGGCCGCTCGAGTCTAGAGGGCCCGTTTAAACCCGCTGATCAGCCTCGAC
TGTGCCTTCTAGTTGCCAGCCATCTGTTGTTTGCCCCTCCCCCGTGCCTTCCTTGACCCTGGAAGGTGCC
ACTCCCACTGTCCTTTCCTAATAAAATGAGGAAATTGCATCGCATTGTCTGAGTAGGTGTCATTCTATTC
TGGGGGGTGGGGTGGGGCAGGACAGCAAGGGGGAGGATTGGGAAGACAATAGCAGGCATGCTGGGGATGC
GGTGGGCTCTATGGCTTCTGAGGCGGAAAGAACCAGCTGGGGCTCTAGGGGGTATCCCC
[124 nt withheld, positions 2370-2493]
C
[91 nt withheld, positions 2495-2585]
A
[49 nt withheld, positions 2587-2635]
CCTTTGACGTTGGAGTCCACGTTCTTT
[37 nt withheld, positions 2663-2699]
ACCCTATCTCGGTCTATTCTTTTGATTTATAAGGGATTTTGCCGATTTCGGCCTATTGGTTAAAAAATGA
GCTGATTTAACAAAAATTTAACGCGAATTAATTCTGTGGAATGTGTGTCAGTTAGGGTGTGGAAAGTCCC
CAGGCTCCCCAGCAGGCAGAAGTATGCAAAGCATGCATCTCAATTAGTCAGCAACCAGGTGTGGAAAGTC
CCCAGGCTCCCCAGCAGGCAGAAGTATGCAAAGCATGCATCTCAATTAGTCAGCAACCATAGTCCCGCCC
CTAACTCCGCCCATCCCGCCCCTAACTCCGCCCAGTTCCGCCCATTCTCCGCCCCATGGCTGACTAATTT
TTTTTATTTATGCAGAGGCCGAGGCCGCCTCTGCCTCTGAGCTATTCCAGAAGTAGTGAGGAGGCTTTTT
TGGAGGCCTAGGCTTTTGCAAAAAGCTCCCGGGAGCTTGTATATCCATTTTCGGATCTGATCAAGAGACA
GGATGAGGATCGTTTCGCATGATTGAACAAGATGGATTGCACGCAGGTTCTCCGGCCGCTTGGGTGGAGA
GGCTATTCGGCTATGACTGGGCACAACAGACAATCGGCTGCTCTGATGCCGCCGTGTTCCGGCTGTCAGC
GCAGGGGCGCCCGGTTCTTTTTGTCAAGACCGACCTGTCCGGTGCCCTGAATGAACTGCAGGACGAGGCA
GCGCGGCTATCGTGGCTGGCCACGACGGGCGTTCCTTGCGCAGCTGTGCTCGACGTTGTCACTGAAGCGG
GAAGGGACTGGCTGCTATTGGGCGAAGTGCCGGGGCAGGATCTCCTGTCATCTCACCTTGCTCCTGCCGA
GAAAGTATCCATCATGGCTGATGCAATGCGGCGGCTGCATACGCTTGATCCGGCTACCTGCCCATTCGAC
CACCAAGCGAAACATCGCATCGAGCGAGCACGTACTCGGATGGAAGCCGGTCTTGTCGATCAGGATGATC
TGGACGAAGAGCATCAGGGGCTCGCGCCAGCCGAACTGTTCGCCAGGCTCAAGGCGCGCATGCCCGACGG
CGAGGATCTCGTCGTGACCCATGGCGATGCCTGCTTGCCGAATATCATGGTGGAAAATGGCCGCTTTTCT
GGATTCATCGACTGTGGCCGGCTGGGTGTGGCGGACCGCTATCAGGACATAGCGTTGGCTACCCGTGATA
TTGCTGAAGAGCTTGGCGGCGAATGGGCTGACCGCTTCCTCGTGCTTTACGGTATCGCCGCTCCCGATTC
GCAGCGCATCGCCTTCTATCGCCTTCTTGACGAGTTCTTCTGAGCGGGACTCTGGGGTTCGAAATGACCG
ACCAAGCGACGCCCAACCTGCCATCACGAGATTTCGATTCCACCGCCGCCTTCTATGAAAGGTTGGGCTT
CGGAATCGTTTTCCGGGACGCCGGCTGGATGATCCTCCAGCGCGGGGATCTCATGCTGGAGTTCTTCGCC
CACCCCAACTTGTTTATTGCAGCTTATAATGGTTACAAATAAAGCAATAGCATCACAAATTTCACAAATA
AAGCATTTTTTTCACTGCATTCTAGTTGTGGTTTGTCCAAACTCATCAATGTATCTTATCATGTCTGTAT
ACCGTCGACCTCTAGCTAGAGCTTGGCGTAATCATGGTCATAGCTGTTTCCTGTGTGAAATTGTTATCCG
CTCACAATTCCACACAACATACGAGCCGGAAGCATAAAGTGTAAAGCCTGGGGTGCCTAATGAGTGAGCT
AACTCACATTAATTGCGTTGCGCTCACTGCCCGCTTTCCAGTCGGGAAACCTGTCGTGCCAGCTGCATTA
ATGAATCGGCCAACGCGCGGGGAGAGGCGGTTTGCGTATTGGGCGCTCTTCCGCTTCCTCGCTCACTGAC
TCGCTGCGCTCGGTCGTTCGGCTGCGGCGAGCGGTATCAGCTCACTCAAAGGCGGTAATACGGTTATCCA
CAGAATCAGGGGATAACGCAGGAAAGAACATGTGAGCAAAAGGCCAGCAAAAGGCCAGGAACCGTAAAAA
GGCCGCGTTGCTGGCGTTTTTCCATAGGCTCCGCCCCCCTGACGAGCATCACAAAAATCGACGCTCAAGT
CAGAGGTGGCGAAACCCGACAGGACTATAAAGATACCAGGCGTTTCCCCCTGGAAGCTCCCTCGTGCGCT
CTCCTGTTCCGACCCTGCCGCTTACCGGATACCTGTCCGCCTTTCTCCCTTCGGGAAGCGTGGCGCTTTC
TCATAGCTCACGCTGTAGGTATCTCAGTTCGGTGTAGGTCGTTCGCTCCAAGCTGGGCTGTGTGCACGAA
CCCCCCGTTCAGCCCGACCGCTGCGCCTTATCCGGTAACTATCGTCTTGAGTCCAACCCGGTAAGACACG
ACTTATCGCCACTGGCAGCAGCCACTGGTAACAGGATTAGCAGAGCGAGGTATGTAGGCGGTGCTACAGA
GTTCTTGAAGTGGTGGCCTAACTACGGCTACACTAGAAGAACAGTATTTGGTATCTGCGCTCTGCTGAAG
CCAGTTACCTTCGGAAAAAGAGTTGGTAGCTCTTGATCCGGCAAACAAACCACCGCTGGTAGCGGTGGTT
TTTTTGTTTGCAAGCAGCAGATTACGCGCAGAAAAAAAGGATCTCAAGAAGATCCTTTGATCTTTTCTAC
GGGGTCTGACGCTCAGTGGAACGAAAACTCACGTTAAGGGATTTTGGTCATGAGATTATCAAAAAGGATC
TTCACCTAGATCCTTTTAAATTAAAAATGAAGTTTTAAATCAATCTAAAGTATATATGAGTAAACTTGGT
CTGACAGTTACCAATGCTTAATCAGTGAGGCACCTATCTCAGCGATCTGTCTATTTCGTTCATCCATAGT
TGCCTGACTCCCCGTCGTGTAGATAACTACGATACGGGAGGGCTTACCATCTGGCCCCAGTGCTGCAATG
ATACCGCGAGACCCACGCTCACCGGCTCCAGATTTATCAGCAATAAACCAGCCAGCCGGAAGGGCCGAGC
GCAGAAGTGGTCCTGCAACTTTATCCGCCTCCATCCAGTCTATTAATTGTTGCCGGGAAGCTAGAGTAAG
TAGTTCGCCAGTTAATAGTTTGCGCAACGTTGTTGCCATTGCTACAGGCATCGTGGTGTCACGCTCGTCG
TTTGGTATGGCTTCATTCAGCTCCGGTTCCCAACGATCAAGGCGAGTTACATGATCCCCCATGTTGTGCA
AAAAAGCGGTTAGCTCCTTCGGTCCTCCGATCGTTGTCAGAAGTAAGTTGGCCGCAGTGTTATCACTCAT
GGTTATGGCAGCACTGCATAATTCTCTTACTGTCATGCCATCCGTAAGATGCTTTTCTGTGACTGGTGAG
TACTCAACCAAGTCATTCTGAGAATAGTGTATGCGGCGACCGAGTTGCTCTTGCCCGGCGTCAATACGGG
ATAATACCGCGCCACATAGCAGAACTTTAAAAGTGCTCATCATTGGAAAACGTTCTTCGGGGCGAAAACT
CTCAAGGATCTTACCGCTGTTGAGATCCAGTTCGATGTAACCCACTCGTGCACCCAACTGATCTTCAGCA
TCTTTTACTTTCACCAGCGTTTCTGGGTGAGCAAAAACAGGAAGGCAAAATGCCGCAAAAAAGGGAATAA
GGGCGACACGGAAATGTTGAATACTCATACTCTTCCTTTTTCAATATTATTGAAGCATTTATCAGGGTTA
TTGTCTCATGAGCGGATACATATTTGAATGTATTTAGAAAAATAAACAAATAGGGGTTCCGCGCACATTT
CCCCGAAAAGTGCCACCTGACGTC
