>Addgene plasmid #203264 | B*27:12:01 | depositor partial sequence | sequence record 394194 | HLA:HLA00233 B*27:12:01:01 1089 bp (K59)
ATGCGGGTCACGGCGCCCCGAACCCTCCTCCTGCTGCTCTGGGGGGCAGTGGCCCTGACCGAGACCTGGG
CTGGCTCCCACTCCATGAGGTATTTCCACACCTCCGTGTCCCGGCCCGGCCGCGGGGAGCCCCGCTTCAT
CACCGTGGGCTACGTGGACGACACGCTGTTCGTGAGGTTCGACAGCGACGCCGCGAGTCCGAGAGAGGAG
CCGCGGGCGCCGTGGATAGAGCAGGAGGGGCCGGAGTATTGGGACCGGGAGACACAGATCTGCAAGACCA
ACACACAGACTGACCGAGAGAGCCTGCGGAACCTGCGCGGCTACTACAACCAGAGCGAGGCCGGGTCTCA
CACCCTCCAGAATATGTATGGCTGCGACGTGGGGCCGGACGGGCGCCTCCTCCGCGGGTACCACCAGGAC
GCCTACGACGGCAAGGATTACATCGCCCTGAACGAGGACCTGAGCTCCTGGACCGCCGCGGACACGGCGG
CTCAGATCACCCAGCGCAAGTGGGAGGCGGCCCGTGTGGCGGAGCAGCTGAGAGCCTACCTGGAGGGCGA
GTGCGTGGAGTGGCTCCGCAGATACCTGGAGAACGGGAAGGAGACGCTGCAGCGCGCGGACCCCCCAAAG
ACACACGTGACCCACCACCCCATCTCTGACCATGAGGCCACCCTGAGGTGCTGGGCCCTGGGCTTCTACC
CTGCGGAGATCACACTGACCTGGCAGCGGGATGGCGAGGACCAAACTCAGGACACTGAGCTTGTGGAGAC
CAGACCAGCAGGAGATAGAACCTTCCAGAAGTGGGCAGCTGTGGTGGTGCCTTCTGGAGAAGAGCAGAGA
TACACATGCCATGTACAGCATGAGGGGCTGCCGAAGCCCCTCACCCTGAGATGGGAGCCGTCTTCCCAGT
CCACCGTCCCCATCGTGGGCATTGTTGCTGGCCTGGCTGTCCTAGCAGTTGTGGTCATCGGAGCTGTGGT
CGCTGCTGTGATGTGTAGGAGGAAGAGCTCAGGTGGAAAAGGAGGGAGCTACTCTCAGGCTGCGTGCAGC
GACAGTGCCCAGGGCTCTGATGTGTCTCTCACAGCTTGA
